>Addgene plasmid #79805 | pTag-BFP-C-h-Rab11a | depositor full sequence | sequence record 149416 | Full Sequence
TAGTTATTAATAGTAATCAATTACGGGGTCATTAGTTCATAGCCCATATATGGAGTTCCGCGTTACATAA
CTTACGGTAAATGGCCCGCCTGGCTGACCGCCCAACGACCCCCGCCCATTGACGTCAATAATGACGTATG
TTCCCATAGTAACGCCAATAGGGACTTTCCATTGACGTCAATGGGTGGAGTATTTACGGTAAACTGCCCA
CTTGGCAGTACATCAAGTGTATCATATGCCAAGTACGCCCCCTATTGACGTCAATGACGGTAAATGGCCC
GCCTGGCATTATGCCCAGTACATGACCTTATGGGACTTTCCTACTTGGCAGTACATCTACGTATTAGTCA
TCGCTATTACCATGGTGATGCGGTTTTGGCAGTACATCAATGGGCGTGGATAGCGGTTTGACTCACGGGG
ATTTCCAAGTCTCCACCCCATTGACGTCAATGGGAGTTTGTTTTGGCACCAAAATCAACGGGACTTTCCA
AAATGTCGTAACAACTCCGCCCCATTGACGCAAATGGGCGGTAGGCGTGTACGGTGGGAGGTCTATATAA
GCAGAGCTGGTTTAGTGAACCGTCAGATCCGCTAGCGGTCGCCACCATGAGCGAGCTGATTAAGGAGAAC
ATGCACATGAAGCTGTACATGGAGGGCACCGTGGACAACCATCACTTCAAGTGCACATCCGAGGGCGAAG
GCAAGCCCTACGAGGGCACCCAGACCATGAGAATCAAGGTGGTCGAGGGCGGCCCTCTCCCCTTCGCCTT
CGACATCCTGGCTACTAGCTTCCTCTACGGCAGCAAGACCTTCATCAACCACACCCAGGGCATCCCCGAC
TTCTTCAAGCAGTCCTTCCCTGAGGGCTTCACATGGGAGAGAGTCACCACATACGAAGACGGGGGCGTGC
TGACCGCTACCCAGGACACCAGCCTCCAGGACGGCTGCCTCATCTACAACGTCAAGATCAGAGGGGTGAA
CTTCACATCCAACGGCCCTGTGATGCAGAAGAAAACACTCGGCTGGGAGGCCTTCACCGAGACGCTGTAC
CCCGCTGACGGCGGCCTGGAAGGCAGAAACGACATGGCCCTGAAGCTCGTGGGCGGGAGCCATCTGATCG
CAAACATCAAGACCACATATAGATCCAAGAAACCCGCTAAGAACCTCAAGATGCCTGGCGTCTACTATGT
GGACTACAGACTGGAAAGAATCAAGGAGGCCAACAACGAGACCTACGTCGAGCAGCACGAGGTGGCAGTG
GCCAGATACTGCGACCTCCCTAGCAAACTGGGGCACAAGCTTAATTCCGGACTCAGATCTCGAGCTCAAA
TGGGCACCCGCGACGACGAGTACGACTACCTCTTTAAAGTTGTCCTTATTGGAGATTCTGGTGTTGGAAA
GAGTAATCTCCTGTCTCGATTTACTCGAAATGAGTTTAATCTGGAAAGCAAGAGCACCATTGGAGTAGAG
TTTGCAACAAGAAGCATCCAGGTTGATGGAAAAACAATAAAGGCACAGATATGGGACACAGCAGGGCAAG
AGCGATATCGAGCTATAACATCAGCATATTATCGTGGAGCTGTAGGTGCCTTATTGGTTTATGACATTGC
TAAACATCTCACATATGAAAATGTAGAGCGATGGCTGAAAGAACTGAGAGATCATGCTGATAGTAACATT
GTTATCATGCTTGTGGGCAATAAGAGTGATCTACGTCATCTCAGGGCAGTTCCTACAGATGAAGCAAGAG
CTTTTGCAGAAAAGAATGGTTTGTCATTCATTGAAACTTCGGCCCTAGACTCTACAAATGTAGAAGCTGC
TTTTCAGACAATTTTAACAGAGATTTACCGCATTGTTTCTCAGAAGCAAATGTCAGACAGACGCGAAAAT
GACATGTCTCCAAGCAACAATGTGGTTCCTATTCATGTTCCACCAACCACTGAAAACAAGCCAAAGGTGC
AGTGCTGTCAGAACATCTAAGGATCCACCGGATCTAGATAACTGATCATAATCAGCCATACCACATTTGT
AGAGGTTTTACTTGCTTTAAAAAACCTCCCACACCTCCCCCTGAACCTGAAACATAAAATGAATGCAATT
GTTGTTGTTAACTTGTTTATTGCAGCTTATAATGGTTACAAATAAAGCAATAGCATCACAAATTTCACAA
ATAAAGCATTTTTTTCACTGCATTCTAGTTGTGGTTTGTCCAAACTCATCAATGTATCTTAACGCGTAAA
TTGTAAGCGTTAATATTTTGTTAAAATTCGCGTTAAATTTTTGTTAAATCAGCTCATTTTTTAACCAATA
GGCCGAAATCGGCAAAATCCCTTATAAATCAAAAGAATAGACCGAGATAGGGT
[37 nt withheld, positions 2364-2400]
AAAGAACGTGGACTCCAACGTCAAAGG
[49 nt withheld, positions 2428-2476]
T
[91 nt withheld, positions 2478-2568]
G
[124 nt withheld, positions 2570-2693]
CAGGTGGCACTTTTCGGGGAAATGTGCGCGGAACCCCTATTTGTTTATTTTTCTAAATACATTCAAATAT
GTATCCGCTCATGAGACAATAACCCTGATAAATGCTTCAATAATATTGAAAAAGGAAGAGTCCTGAGGCG
GAAAGAACCAGCTGTGGAATGTGTGTCAGTTAGGGTGTGGAAAGTCCCCAGGCTCCCCAGCAGGCAGAAG
TATGCAAAGCATGCATCTCAATTAGTCAGCAACCAGGTGTGGAAAGTCCCCAGGCTCCCCAGCAGGCAGA
AGTATGCAAAGCATGCATCTCAATTAGTCAGCAACCATAGTCCCGCCCCTAACTCCGCCCATCCCGCCCC
TAACTCCGCCCAGTTCCGCCCATTCTCCGCCCCATGGCTGACTAATTTTTTTTATTTATGCAGAGGCCGA
GGCCGCCTCGGCCTCTGAGCTATTCCAGAAGTAGTGAGGAGGCTTTTTTGGAGGCCTAGGCTTTTGCAAA
GATCGATCAAGAGACAGGATGAGGATCGTTTCGCATGATTGAACAAGATGGATTGCACGCAGGTTCTCCG
GCCGCTTGGGTGGAGAGGCTATTCGGCTATGACTGGGCACAACAGACAATCGGCTGCTCTGATGCCGCCG
TGTTCCGGCTGTCAGCGCAGGGGCGCCCGGTTCTTTTTGTCAAGACCGACCTGTCCGGTGCCCTGAATGA
ACTGCAAGACGAGGCAGCGCGGCTATCGTGGCTGGCCACGACGGGCGTTCCTTGCGCAGCTGTGCTCGAC
GTTGTCACTGAAGCGGGAAGGGACTGGCTGCTATTGGGCGAAGTGCCGGGGCAGGATCTCCTGTCATCTC
ACCTTGCTCCTGCCGAGAAAGTATCCATCATGGCTGATGCAATGCGGCGGCTGCATACGCTTGATCCGGC
TACCTGCCCATTCGACCACCAAGCGAAACATCGCATCGAGCGAGCACGTACTCGGATGGAAGCCGGTCTT
GTCGATCAGGATGATCTGGACGAAGAGCATCAGGGGCTCGCGCCAGCCGAACTGTTCGCCAGGCTCAAGG
CGAGCATGCCCGACGGCGAGGATCTCGTCGTGACCCATGGCGATGCCTGCTTGCCGAATATCATGGTGGA
AAATGGCCGCTTTTCTGGATTCATCGACTGTGGCCGGCTGGGTGTGGCGGACCGCTATCAGGACATAGCG
TTGGCTACCCGTGATATTGCTGAAGAGCTTGGCGGCGAATGGGCTGACCGCTTCCTCGTGCTTTACGGTA
TCGCCGCTCCCGATTCGCAGCGCATCGCCTTCTATCGCCTTCTTGACGAGTTCTTCTGAGCGGGACTCTG
GGGTTCGAAATGACCGACCAAGCGACGCCCAACCTGCCATCACGAGATTTCGATTCCACCGCCGCCTTCT
ATGAAAGGTTGGGCTTCGGAATCGTTTTCCGGGACGCCGGCTGGATGATCCTCCAGCGCGGGGATCTCAT
GCTGGAGTTCTTCGCCCACCCTAGGGGGAGGCTAACTGAAACACGGAAGGAGACAATACCGGAAGGAACC
CGCGCTATGACGGCAATAAAAAGACAGAATAAAACGCACGGTGTTGGGTCGTTTGTTCATAAACGCGGGG
TTCGGTCCCAGGGCTGGCACTCTGTCGATACCCCACCGAGACCCCATTGGGGCCAATACGCCCGCGTTTC
TTCCTTTTCCCCACCCCACCCCCCAAGTTCGGGTGAAGGCCCAGGGCTCGCAGCCAACGTCGGGGCGGCA
GGCCCTGCCATAGCCTCAGGTTACTCATATATACTTTAGATTGATTTAAAACTTCATTTTTAATTTAAAA
GGATCTAGGTGAAGATCCTTTTTGATAATCTCATGACCAAAATCCCTTAACGTGAGTTTTCGTTCCACTG
AGCGTCAGACCCCGTAGAAAAGATCAAAGGATCTTCTTGAGATCCTTTTTTTCTGCGCGTAATCTGCTGC
TTGCAAACAAAAAAACCACCGCTACCAGCGGTGGTTTGTTTGCCGGATCAAGAGCTACCAACTCTTTTTC
CGAAGGTAACTGGCTTCAGCAGAGCGCAGATACCAAATACTGTCCTTCTAGTGTAGCCGTAGTTAGGCCA
CCACTTCAAGAACTCTGTAGCACCGCCTACATACCTCGCTCTGCTAATCCTGTTACCAGTGGCTGCTGCC
AGTGGCGATAAGTCGTGTCTTACCGGGTTGGACTCAAGACGATAGTTACCGGATAAGGCGCAGCGGTCGG
GCTGAACGGGGGGTTCGTGCACACAGCCCAGCTTGGAGCGAACGACCTACACCGAACTGAGATACCTACA
GCGTGAGCTATGAGAAAGCGCCACGCTTCCCGAAGGGAGAAAGGCGGACAGGTATCCGGTAAGCGGCAGG
GTCGGAACAGGAGAGCGCACGAGGGAGCTTCCAGGGGGAAACGCCTGGTATCTTTATAGTCCTGTCGGGT
TTCGCCACCTCTGACTTGAGCGTCGATTTTTGTGATGCTCGTCAGGGGGGCGGAGCCTATGGAAAAACGC
CAGCAACGCGGCCTTTTTACGGTTCCTGGCCTTTTGCTGGCCTTTTGCTCACATGTTCTTTCCTGCGTTA
TCCCCTGATTCTGTGGATAACCGTATTACCGCCATGCAT
Features (pLannotate 1.2.2; 15 found; start..end, strand, type, name):
     61..364     +  enhancer       CMV enhancer: human cytomegalovirus immediate early enhancer
    365..568     +  promoter       CMV promoter: human cytomegalovirus (CMV) immediate early promoter
    607..1305    +  CDS            TagBFP: TagBFP is a basic (constitutively fluorescent) blue fluorescent protein published in 2008, derived from Entacmaea quadricolor. It is reported to be a very rapidly-maturing monomer with very low acid sensitivity.
   1306..1329    +  misc_feature   MCS (fragment): multiple cloning site
   1330..1977    +  CDS            RAB11A: RB11A_HUMAN - Also known as RAB11. Experimental evidence at protein level: Swiss-Prot protein existence level 1. The small GTPases Rab are key regulators of intracellular membrane trafficking, from the formation of transport vesicles to their fusion with membranes. Rabs cycle between an inactive GDP-bound form and an active GTP-bound form that is able to recruit to membranes different set of downstream effectors directly responsible for vesicle formation, movement, tethering and fusion. The small Rab GTPase RAB11A regulates endocytic recycling. Acts as a major regulator of membrane delivery du
   2003..2087    +  CDS            large T antigen (fragment): large T antigen from SV40 (simian virus 40)
   2110..2231    +  polyA_signal   SV40 poly(A) signal: SV40 polyadenylation signal
   2265..2693    -  rep_origin     f1 ori (sequence partly withheld): f1 bacteriophage origin of replication; arrow indicates direction of (+) strand synthesis
   2720..2824    +  promoter       AmpR promoter: bla
   2826..3183    +  promoter       SV40 promoter: SV40 enhancer and early promoter
   3218..4012    +  CDS            NeoR/KanR: aminoglycoside phosphotransferase from Tn5; aph(3')-II (or nptII); confers resistance to neomycin, kanamycin, and G418 (Geneticin®)
   4033..4185    +  CDS            ble (fragment): BLE_KLEPN - Experimental evidence at protein level: Swiss-Prot protein existence level 1. Binding protein with a strong affinity to the bleomycin family of antibiotics. Binds to CL990; an antimitotic-antibiotic compound. From Klebsiella pneumoniae.
   4244..4291    +  polyA_signal   HSV TK poly(A) signal: herpes simplex virus thymidine kinase polyadenylation signal (Cole and Stacy, 1985)
   4382..4398    -  polyA_signal   bGH poly(A) signal (fragment): bovine growth hormone polyadenylation signal
   4620..5208    +  rep_origin     ori: high-copy-number ColE1/pMB1/pBR322/pUC origin of replication
