[The description below was written by a language model from this plasmid's Addgene catalogue record and pLannotate feature annotations shown in this document.]
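Description:
pTag-BFP-C-h-Rab11a is a 5.3 kb mammalian expression plasmid built on the Evrogen pTagBFP-C backbone and designed to produce human Rab11a fused at its N terminus to the blue fluorescent protein TagBFP. Expression is driven by the human cytomegalovirus immediate early enhancer and promoter. The TagBFP coding sequence comes first, followed by a short remnant of the multiple cloning site that acts as a linker, and then the RAB11A open reading frame. The transcript is terminated by an SV40 polyadenylation signal. The restriction sites used for cloning are not recorded. Placing the tag at the N terminus leaves the Rab C terminus free, which in general is where Rab GTPases are lipid-modified for membrane attachment.

In bacteria the plasmid replicates from a high-copy ColE1/pUC-type origin and is selected with kanamycin. The single NeoR/KanR gene (Tn5 aminoglycoside phosphotransferase) sits behind tandem promoters: a bacterial bla promoter for expression in E. coli and an SV40 enhancer/early promoter for expression in mammalian cells. It is followed by an HSV TK polyadenylation signal, so the same marker can support G418 selection of stably transfected cells. An f1 origin is also present, allowing single-stranded DNA production. The annotated large T antigen, ble and bGH poly(A) fragments are short partial matches, most likely backbone remnants rather than functional elements.

Rab11a is a small GTPase that regulates endocytic recycling and resides on recycling endosome membranes. The construct therefore serves as a blue fluorescent marker of that compartment in transfected cells. It suits live-cell or multicolour imaging of membrane trafficking, and the associated publication concerns insulin receptor trafficking in pancreatic beta-cells.
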