Addgene plasmid #79805: pTag-BFP-C-h-Rab11a
Purpose: Express TagBFP labeled human Rab11a (GTPase located on recycling endosomal membranes).
Depositing lab: James Johnson. Publication: Inter-domain tagging implicates caveolin-1 in insulin receptor trafficking and Erk signaling bias in pancreatic beta-cells. Boothe T, Lim GE, Cen H, Skovso S, Piske M, Li SN, Nabi IR, Gilon P, Johnson JD. Mol Metab. 2016 Feb 10;5(5):366-78. doi: 10.1016/j.molmet.2016.01.009. eCollection 2016 May. S2212-8778(16)00021-1 PubMed 27110488.
Backbone
  Vector backbone: pTagBFP-C vector
  Backbone manufacturer: Evrogen
  Vector type: Mammalian Expression
Growth in bacteria
  Bacterial resistance: Kanamycin, 50 μg/mL
  Growth temperature: 37°C
  Growth strain: DH5alpha
  Copy number: Unknown
Gene/Insert
  Gene/Insert name: Rab11a
  Species: H. sapiens (human)
  Entrez Gene: RAB11A (a.k.a. YL8)
  Promoter: CMV
  Tag / fusion protein: TagBFP (N terminal on backbone)
  Cloning method: Restriction Enzyme; 5′ cloning site unknown (unknown if destroyed); 3′ cloning site unknown (unknown if destroyed)
  Sequencing primers: 5′ BFP-F (CCTTCACCGAGACGCTGTA); 3′ SV40pA-R
Terms and licenses: Academic/Nonprofit Terms; Industry Terms
How to cite: pTag-BFP-C-h-Rab11a was a gift from James Johnson (Addgene plasmid # 79805 ; http://n2t.net/addgene:79805 ; RRID:Addgene_79805)
