>Addgene plasmid #79805 | pTag-BFP-C-h-Rab11a | addgene partial sequence | sequence record 153645 | CMV-F 5'-CGCAAATGGGCGGTAGGCGTG-3'
GCAGAGCTGGTTTAGTGAACCGTCAGATCCGCTAGCGGTCGCCACCATGAGCGAGCTGATTAAGGAGAAC
ATGCACATGAAGCTGTACATGGAGGGCACCGTGGACAACCATCACTTCAAGTGCACATCCGAGGGCGAAG
GCAAGCCCTACGAGGGCACCCAGACCATGAGAATCAAGGTGGTCGAGGGCGGCCCTCTCCCCTTCGCCTT
CGACATCCTGGCTACTAGCTTCCTCTACGGCAGCAAGACCTTCATCAACCACACCCAGGGCATCCCCGAC
TTCTTCAAGCAGTCCTTCCCTGAGGGCTTCACATGGGAGAGAGTCACCACATACGAAGACGGGGGCGTGC
TGACCGCTACCCAGGACACCAGCCTCCAGGACGGCTGCCTCATCTACAACGTCAAGATCAGAGGGGTGAA
CTTCACATCCAACGGCCCTGTGATGCAGAAGAAAACACTCGGCTGGGAGGCCTTCACCGAGACGCTGTAC
CCCGCTGACGGCGGCCTGGAAGGCAGAAACGACATGGCCCTGAAGCTCGTGGGCGGGAGCCATCTGATCG
CAAACATCAAGACCACATATAGATCCAAGAAACCCGCTAAGAACCTCAAGATGCCTGGCGTCTACTATGT
GGACTACAGACTGGAAAGAATCAAGGAGGCCAACAACGAGACCTACGTCGAGCAGCACGAGGTGGCAGTG
GCCAGATACTGCGACCTCCCTAGCAAACTGGGGCACAAGCTTAATTCCGGACTCAGATCTCGAGCTCAAA
TGGGCACCCGCGACGACGAGTACGACTACCTCTTTAAAGTTGTCCTTATTGGAGATTCTGGTGTTGGAAA
GAGTAATCTCCTGTCTCGATTTACTCGAA
