>Addgene plasmid #79805 | pTag-BFP-C-h-Rab11a | addgene partial sequence | sequence record 153646 | SV40pA-R 5'-GAAATTTGTGATGCTATTGC-3'
ACAAGTTAACAACAACAATTGCATTCATTTTATGTTTCAGGTTCAGGGGGAGGTGTGGGAGGTTTTTTAA
AGCAAGTAAAACCTCTACAAATGTGGTATGGCTGATTATGATCAGTTATCTAGATCCGGTGGATCCTTAG
ATGTTCTGACAGCACTGCACCTTTGGCTTGTTTTCAGTGGTTGGTGGAACATGAATAGGAACCACATTGT
TGCTTGGAGACATGTCATTTTCGCGTCTGTCTGACATTTGCTTCTGAGAAACAATGCGGTAAATCTCTGT
TAAAATTGTCTGAAAAGCAGCTTCTACATTTGTAGAGTCTAGGGCCGAAGTTTCAATGAATGACAAACCA
TTCTTTTCTGCAAAAGCTCTTGCTTCATCTGTAGGAACTGCCCTGAGATGACGTAGATCACTCTTATTGC
CCACAAGCATGATAACAATGTTACTATCAGCATGATCTCTCAGTTCTTTCAGCCATCGCTCTACATTTTC
ATATGTGAGATGTTTAGCAATGTCATAAACCAATAAGGCACCTACAGCTCCACGATAATATGCTGATGTT
ATAGCTCGATATCGCTCTTGCCCTGCTGTGTCCCATATCTGTGCCTTTATTGTTTTTCCATCAACCTGGA
TGCTTCTTGTTGCAAACTCTACTCCAATGGTGCTCTTGCTTTCCAGATTAAACTCATTTCGAGTAAATCG
AGACAGGAGATTACTCTTTCCAACACCAGAATCTCCAATAAGGACAACTTTAAAGAGGTAGTCGTACTCG
TCGTCGCGGGTGCCCATTTGAGCTCGAGATCTGAGTCCGGAATTAAGCTTGTGCCCCAGTTTGCTAGGGA
GGTCGCAGTATCTGGCCACTGCCACCTCGTGCTGCTCGAC
